Addgene plasmid #236882: pNL.AAV [Nluc-HaloTag/CMV] Vector
Purpose: (Empty Backbone) AAV transfection backbone for NanoLuc(R)-HaloTag(R) protein
Depositing lab: Promega Corporation.
Backbone
  Vector backbone: pNL1.1.CMV[Nluc/CMV] Vector
  Vector type: AAV
  Tag / fusion protein: NanoLuc (R)-HaloTag (R) (N terminal on backbone)
Growth in bacteria
  Bacterial resistance: Ampicillin, 100 μg/mL
  Growth temperature: 37°C
  Growth strain: NEB Stable
  Copy number: High Copy
Gene/Insert
  Gene/Insert name: None
  Mutation: None
  Tag / fusion protein: NanoLuc (R)-HaloTag (R) (N terminal on backbone)
Terms and licenses: Academic/Nonprofit Terms; Industry Terms
How to cite: pNL.AAV [Nluc-HaloTag/CMV] Vector was a gift from Promega Corporation (Addgene plasmid # 236882)
