[The description below was written by a language model from this plasmid's Addgene catalogue record and pLannotate feature annotations shown in this document.]
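Description:
pNL.AAV [Nluc-HaloTag/CMV] Vector is a 5,856-nt AAV transfer plasmid catalogued as an empty backbone, derived from pNL1.1.CMV[Nluc/CMV] and intended for expressing a NanoLuc-HaloTag fusion protein. It is maintained in bacteria as a high-copy plasmid through a ColE1/pUC-type origin and selected with ampicillin via the bla (AmpR) gene and its promoter. An f1 phage origin is also present, along with small remnants of pBR322 bom and rop sequences that appear to be backbone leftovers rather than functional elements. The recorded growth strain is a recombination-deficient host, a common choice for keeping the repeat-rich AAV ITRs intact.

The expression cassette lies between two AAV2 inverted terminal repeats, one of which spans the plasmid's numbering origin. The ITRs are the cis elements needed for replication and packaging of the intervening DNA into AAV particles when helper functions are provided. Within them, the human CMV immediate-early enhancer and promoter drive a human codon-optimised NanoLuc luciferase coding sequence (annotated as a fragment) followed shortly downstream by HaloTag, a modified dehalogenase that bonds covalently to chloroalkane ligands. A WPRE follows to enhance transcript expression, and a bGH polyadenylation signal terminates the message. Gateway-type attB sites are annotated around the modules: attB4 upstream of the CMV enhancer, attB1 between promoter and NanoLuc, and attB2 after HaloTag, which suggests assembly by multisite recombination, although the record does not say so. The fusion is listed as an N-terminal tag on the backbone, but no insert is recorded and no cloning site for adding a gene of interest is described. As recorded, the plasmid expresses a combined luminescent and ligand-labelling reporter by transfection or AAV delivery.
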