Features (pLannotate 1.2.2; 18 found; start..end, strand, type, name):
    137..157     +  protein_bind   attB4: mutant version of attB; core recombination site for the Gateway® BP reaction BP Clonase™
    218..521     +  enhancer       CMV enhancer: human cytomegalovirus immediate early enhancer
    522..725     +  promoter       CMV promoter: human cytomegalovirus (CMV) immediate early promoter
    747..767     +  protein_bind   attB1: mutant version of attB; core recombination site for the Gateway® BP reaction BP Clonase™
    777..1290    +  CDS            Nluc (fragment): NanoLuc® luciferase human codon-optimized
   1338..2228    +  CDS            HaloTag®: modified bacterial dehalogenase that forms covalent bonds with chloroalkane derivatives
   2238..2258    -  protein_bind   attB2: mutant version of attB; core recombination site for the Gateway® BP reaction BP Clonase™
   2269..2857    +  misc_feature   WPRE: woodchuck hepatitis virus posttranscriptional regulatory element
   2893..3004    +  polyA_signal   bGH poly(A) signal: bovine growth hormone polyadenylation signal
   3108..3248    +  repeat_region  AAV2 ITR: inverted terminal repeat of adeno-associated virus serotype 2 inverted
   3253..3304    -  misc_feature   bom (fragment): basis of mobility region from pBR322
   3323..3778    +  rep_origin     f1 ori (sequence partly withheld): f1 bacteriophage origin of replication; arrow indicates direction of (+) strand synthesis
   3779..3828    -  misc_feature   bom (fragment): basis of mobility region from pBR322
   3930..3965    -  CDS            rop (fragment): Rop protein, which maintains plasmids at low copy number; rop
   4060..4164    +  promoter       AmpR promoter: bla
   4165..5025    +  CDS            AmpR: β-lactamase; bla; confers resistance to ampicillin, carbenicillin, and related antibiotics
   5196..5784    +  rep_origin     ori: high-copy-number ColE1/pMB1/pBR322/pUC origin of replication
   5846..130     -  repeat_region  AAV2 ITR (across the origin): inverted terminal repeat of adeno-associated virus serotype 2 inverted
>Addgene plasmid #236882 | pNL.AAV [Nluc-HaloTag/CMV] Vector | addgene full sequence | sequence record 472495 | Addgene NGS Result
CTGCGCGCTCGCTCGCTCACTGAGGCCGCCCGGGCAAAGCCCGGGCGTCGGGCGACCTTTGGTCGCCCGG
CCTCAGTGAGCGAGCGAGCGCGCAGAGAGGGAGTGGCCAACTCCATCACTAGGGGTTCCTTCTAGACAAC
TTTGTATAGAAAAGTTGTAGTTATTAATAGTAATCAATTACGGGGTCATTAGTTCATAGCCCATATATGG
AGTTCCGCGTTACATAACTTACGGTAAATGGCCCGCCTGGCTGACCGCCCAACGACCCCCGCCCATTGAC
GTCAATAATGACGTATGTTCCCATAGTAACGCCAATAGGGACTTTCCATTGACGTCAATGGGTGGAGTAT
TTACGGTAAACTGCCCACTTGGCAGTACATCAAGTGTATCATATGCCAAGTACGCCCCCTATTGACGTCA
ATGACGGTAAATGGCCCGCCTGGCATTATGCCCAGTACATGACCTTATGGGACTTTCCTACTTGGCAGTA
CATCTACGTATTAGTCATCGCTATTACCATGGTGATGCGGTTTTGGCAGTACATCAATGGGCGTGGATAG
CGGTTTGACTCACGGGGATTTCCAAGTCTCCACCCCATTGACGTCAATGGGAGTTTGTTTTGGCACCAAA
ATCAACGGGACTTTCCAAAATGTCGTAACAACTCCGCCCCATTGACGCAAATGGGCGGTAGGCGTGTACG
GTGGGAGGTCTATATAAGCAGAGCTGGTTTAGTGAACCGTCAGATCCAAGTTTGTACAAAAAAGCAGGCT
GCCACCATGGTCTTCACACTCGAAGATTTCGTTGGGGACTGGCGACAGACAGCCGGCTACAACCTGGACC
AAGTCCTTGAACAGGGAGGTGTGTCCAGTTTGTTTCAGAATCTCGGGGTGTCCGTAACTCCGATCCAAAG
GATTGTCCTGAGCGGTGAAAATGGGCTGAAGATCGACATCCATGTCATCATCCCGTATGAAGGTCTGAGC
GGCGACCAAATGGGCCAGATCGAAAAAATTTTTAAGGTGGTGTACCCTGTGGATGATCATCACTTTAAGG
TGATCCTGCACTATGGCACACTGGTAATCGACGGGGTTACGCCGAACATGATCGACTATTTCGGACGGCC
GTATGAAGGCATCGCCGTGTTCGACGGCAAAAAGATCACTGTAACAGGGACCCTGTGGAACGGCAACAAA
ATTATCGACGAGCGCCTGATCAACCCCGACGGCTCCCTGCTGTTCCGAGTAACCATCAACGGAGTGACCG
GCTGGCGGCTGTGCGAACGCATTCTGGCGTCTGGTGGCGGAGGCTCGGGCGGAGGTGGGTCGGGTGGCGG
CGGATCAATGGCAGAAATCGGTACTGGCTTTCCATTCGACCCCCATTATGTGGAAGTCCTGGGCGAGCGC
ATGCACTACGTCGATGTTGGTCCGCGCGATGGCACCCCTGTGCTGTTCCTGCACGGTAACCCGACCTCCT
CCTACGTGTGGCGCAACATCATCCCGCATGTTGCACCGACCCATCGCTGCATTGCTCCAGACCTGATCGG
TATGGGCAAATCCGACAAACCAGACCTGGGTTATTTCTTCGACGACCACGTCCGCTTCATGGATGCCTTC
ATCGAAGCCCTGGGTCTGGAAGAGGTCGTCCTGGTCATTCACGACTGGGGCTCCGCTCTGGGTTTCCACT
GGGCCAAGCGCAATCCAGAGCGCGTCAAAGGTATTGCATTTATGGAGTTCATCCGCCCTATCCCGACCTG
GGACGAATGGCCAGAATTTGCCCGCGAGACCTTCCAGGCCTTCCGCACCACCGACGTCGGCCGCAAGCTG
ATCATCGATCAGAACGTTTTTATCGAGGGTACGCTGCCGATGGGTGTCGTCCGCCCGCTGACTGAAGTCG
AGATGGACCATTACCGCGAGCCGTTCCTGAATCCTGTTGACCGCGAGCCACTGTGGCGCTTCCCAAACGA
GCTGCCAATCGCCGGTGAGCCAGCGAACATCGTCGCGCTGGTCGAAGAATACATGGACTGGCTGCACCAG
TCCCCTGTCCCGAAGCTGCTGTTCTGGGGCACCCCAGGCGTTCTGATCCCACCGGCCGAAGCCGCTCGCC
TGGCCAAAAGCCTGCCTAACTGCAAGGCTGTGGACATCGGCCCGGGTCTGAATCTGCTGCAAGAAGACAA
CCCGGACCTGATCGGCAGCGAGATCGCGCGCTGGCTGTCGACGCTGGAGATTTCCGGCTAGTAAACCCAG
CTTTCTTGTACAAAGTGGGAATTCCGATAATCAACCTCTGGATTACAAAATTTGTGAAAGATTGACTGGT
ATTCTTAACTATGTTGCTCCTTTTACGCTATGTGGATACGCTGCTTTAATGCCTTTGTATCATGCTATTG
CTTCCCGTATGGCTTTCATTTTCTCCTCCTTGTATAAATCCTGGTTGCTGTCTCTTTATGAGGAGTTGTG
GCCCGTTGTCAGGCAACGTGGCGTGGTGTGCACTGTGTTTGCTGACGCAACCCCCACTGGTTGGGGCATT
GCCACCACCTGTCAGCTCCTTTCCGGGACTTTCGCTTTCCCCCTCCCTATTGCCACGGCGGAACTCATCG
CCGCCTGCCTTGCCCGCTGCTGGACAGGGGCTCGGCTGTTGGGCACTGACAATTCCGTGGTGTTGTCGGG
GAAGCTGACGTCCTTTCCATGGCTGCTCGCCTGTGTTGCCACCTGGATTCTGCGCGGGACGTCCTTCTGC
TACGTCCCTTCGGCCCTCAATCCAGCGGACCTTCCTTCCCGCGGCCTGCTGCCGGCTCTGCGGCCTCTTC
CGCGTCTTCGCCTTCGCCCTCAGACGAGTCGGATCTCCCTTTGGGCCGCCTCCCCGCATCGGGAATTCCT
AGAGCTCGCTGATCAGCCTCGACTGTGCCTTCTAGTTGCCAGCCATCTGTTGTTTGCCCCTCCCCCGTGC
CTTCCTTGACCCTGGAAGGTGCCACTCCCACTGTCCTTTCCTAATAAAATGAGGAAATTGCATCGCATTG
TCTGAGTAGGTGTCATTCTATTCTGGGGGGTGGGGTGGGGCAGGACAGCAAGGGGGAGGATTGGGAAGAG
AATAGCAGGCATGCTGGGGAGGGCCGCAGGAACCCCTAGTGATGGAGTTGGCCACTCCCTCTCTGCGCGC
TCGCTCGCTCACTGAGGCCGGGCGACCAAAGGTCGCCCGACGCCCGGGCTTTGCCCGGGCGGCCTCAGTG
AGCGAGCGAGCGCGCAGCTGCCTGCAGGGGCGCCTGATGCGGTATTTTCTCCTTACGCATCTGTGCGGTA
TTTCACACCGCATA
[95 nt withheld, positions 3305-3399]
T
[46 nt withheld, positions 3401-3446]
C
[141 nt withheld, positions 3448-3588]
CCTTTGACGTTGGAGTCCACGTTCTTT
[37 nt withheld, positions 3616-3652]
ACTCTATCTCGGGCTATTCTTTTGATTTATAAGGGATTTTGCCGATTTCGGTCTATTGGTTAAAAAATGA
GCTGATTTAACAAAAATTTAACGCGAATTTTAACAAAATATTAACGTTTACAATTTTATGGTGCACTCTC
AGTACAATCTGCTCTGATGCCGCATAGTTAAGCCAGCCCCGACACCCGCCAACACCCGCTGACGCGCCCT
GACGGGCTTGTCTGCTCCCGGCATCCGCTTACAGACAAGCTGTGACCGTCTCCGGGAGCTGCATGTGTCA
GAGGTTTTCACCGTCATCACCGAAACGCGCGAGACGAAAGGGCCTCGTGATACGCCTATTTTTATAGGTT
AATGTCATGATAATAATGGTTTCTTAGACGTCAGGTGGCACTTTTCGGGGAAATGTGCGCGGAACCCCTA
TTTGTTTATTTTTCTAAATACATTCAAATATGTATCCGCTCATGAGACAATAACCCTGATAAATGCTTCA
ATAATATTGAAAAAGGAAGAGTATGAGTATTCAACATTTCCGTGTCGCCCTTATTCCCTTTTTTGCGGCA
TTTTGCCTTCCTGTTTTTGCTCACCCAGAAACGCTGGTGAAAGTAAAAGATGCTGAAGATCAGTTGGGTG
CACGAGTGGGTTACATCGAACTGGATCTCAACAGCGGTAAGATCCTTGAGAGTTTTCGCCCCGAAGAACG
TTTTCCAATGATGAGCACTTTTAAAGTTCTGCTATGTGGCGCGGTATTATCCCGTATTGACGCCGGGCAA
GAGCAACTCGGTCGCCGCATACACTATTCTCAGAATGACTTGGTTGAGTACTCACCAGTCACAGAAAAGC
ATCTTACGGATGGCATGACAGTAAGAGAATTATGCAGTGCTGCCATAACCATGAGTGATAACACTGCGGC
CAACTTACTTCTGACAACGATCGGAGGACCGAAGGAGCTAACCGCTTTTTTGCACAACATGGGGGATCAT
GTAACTCGCCTTGATCGTTGGGAACCGGAGCTGAATGAAGCCATACCAAACGACGAGCGTGACACCACGA
TGCCTGTAGCAATGGCAACAACGTTGCGCAAACTATTAACTGGCGAACTACTTACTCTAGCTTCCCGGCA
ACAATTAATAGACTGGATGGAGGCGGATAAAGTTGCAGGACCACTTCTGCGCTCGGCCCTTCCGGCTGGC
TGGTTTATTGCTGATAAATCTGGAGCCGGTGAGCGTGGAAGCCGCGGTATCATTGCAGCACTGGGGCCAG
ATGGTAAGCCCTCCCGTATCGTAGTTATCTACACGACGGGGAGTCAGGCAACTATGGATGAACGAAATAG
ACAGATCGCTGAGATAGGTGCCTCACTGATTAAGCATTGGTAACTGTCAGACCAAGTTTACTCATATATA
CTTTAGATTGATTTAAAACTTCATTTTTAATTTAAAAGGATCTAGGTGAAGATCCTTTTTGATAATCTCA
TGACCAAAATCCCTTAACGTGAGTTTTCGTTCCACTGAGCGTCAGACCCCGTAGAAAAGATCAAAGGATC
TTCTTGAGATCCTTTTTTTCTGCGCGTAATCTGCTGCTTGCAAACAAAAAAACCACCGCTACCAGCGGTG
GTTTGTTTGCCGGATCAAGAGCTACCAACTCTTTTTCCGAAGGTAACTGGCTTCAGCAGAGCGCAGATAC
CAAATACTGTTCTTCTAGTGTAGCCGTAGTTAGGCCACCACTTCAAGAACTCTGTAGCACCGCCTACATA
CCTCGCTCTGCTAATCCTGTTACCAGTGGCTGCTGCCAGTGGCGATAAGTCGTGTCTTACCGGGTTGGAC
TCAAGACGATAGTTACCGGATAAGGCGCAGCGGTCGGGCTGAACGGGGGGTTCGTGCACACAGCCCAGCT
TGGAGCGAACGACCTACACCGAACTGAGATACCTACAGCGTGAGCTATGAGAAAGCGCCACGCTTCCCGA
AGGGAGAAAGGCGGACAGGTATCCGGTAAGCGGCAGGGTCGGAACAGGAGAGCGCACGAGGGAGCTTCCA
GGGGGAAACGCCTGGTATCTTTATAGTCCTGTCGGGTTTCGCCACCTCTGACTTGAGCGTCGATTTTTGT
GATGCTCGTCAGGGGGGCGGAGCCTATGGAAAAACGCCAGCAACGCGGCCTTTTTACGGTTCCTGGCCTT
TTGCTGGCCTTTTGCTCACATGTCCTGCAGGCAG
